>Addgene plasmid #48161 | psicheck-2-Slc25a15 mod | depositor partial sequence | sequence record 69364 | T7
GCTAGCGGAGGGCCCGAGGGCCGGACCCACAGGGCGACCTTAAAAATTGCCCGGGGGCCCGCGGCCGCCA
GCGGAGCGCGCGGGCGGCAGAGGGCGAGCCGGACACAGCCAGGCGCGGCGGGATTTGTGGTACATTCCCT
TCCCTCCAGAGAATCGCCTTCCACAGAAACCAGTAACGCCATGAAGCTAGC
