>Addgene plasmid #48161 | psicheck-2-Slc25a15 mod | addgene partial sequence | sequence record 71793 | chim-int-F 5'-TCTTACTGACATCCACTTTGCC-3'
AGCTCTTAAGGCTAGAGTACTTAATACGACTCACTATAGGCTAGCTAGCGGAGGGCCCGAGGGCCGGACC
CACAGGGCGACCTTAAAAATTGCCCGGGGGCCCGCGGCCGCCAGCGGAGCGCGCGGGCGGCAGAGGGCGA
GCCGGACACAGCCAGGCGCGGCGGGATTTGTGGTACATTCCCTTCCCTCCAGAGAATCGCCTTCCACAGA
AACCAGTAACGCCATGAAGCTAGCCACCTTGGCTTCCAAGGTGTACGACCCCGAGCAACGCAAACGCATG
ATCACTGGGCCTCAGTGGTGGGCTCGCTGCAAGCAAATGAACGTGCTGGACTCCTTCATCAACTACTATG
ATTCCGAGAAGCACGCCGAGAACGCCGTGATTTTTCTGCATGGTAACGCTGCCTCCAGCTACCTGTGGAG
GCACGTCGTGCCTCACATCGAGCCCGTGGCTAGATGCATCATCCCTGATCTGATCGGAATGGGTAAGTCC
GGCAAGAGCGGGAATGGCTCATATCGCCTCCTGGATCACTACAAGTACCTCACCGCTTGGTTCGAGCTGC
TGAACCTTCCAAAGAAAATCATCTTTGTGGGCCACGACTGGGGGGCTTGTCTGGCCTTTCACTACTCCTA
CGAGCACCAAGACAAGATCAAGGCCATCGTCCATGCTGAGAGTGTCGTGGACGTGATCGAGTCCTGGGAC
GAGTGGCCTGACATCGAGGAGGATATCGCCCTGATCAAGAGCGAAGAGGGCGAGAAAATGGTGCTTGAGA
ATAACTTCTTCGTCGAGACCATGCTCCCAAGCAAGATCATGCGGAAACTGGAGCCTGAGGAGTTCGCTGC
CTACCTGGAGCCATTCAAGGAGAAGGGCGA
