[The description below was written by a language model from this plasmid's Addgene catalogue record.]
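Description:
psicheck-2-Slc25a15 mod is a luciferase reporter plasmid built on the Promega psiCHECK-2 backbone. It is propagated in E. coli as a high-copy plasmid under ampicillin selection. The insert is a 61 bp fragment corresponding to the 5′ UTR of mouse Slc25a15, cloned into an NheI site, with NheI retained at both ends of the insert. This places it upstream of the Renilla luciferase coding sequence, so that it forms part of the reporter transcript's leader. The record lists a backbone of 3,500 bp and a total size of 3,561 bp. It provides no feature table, so the promoters, polyadenylation signals and origin of replication are not itemised. The psiCHECK-2 backbone is generally known to carry a second, independently expressed firefly luciferase cassette for normalisation, but the record does not confirm this for this construct.

The "mod" in the name refers to a point mutation that changes the start codon of the upstream open reading frame (uORF) within the Slc25a15 5′ UTR from ATG to TTG. An intact uORF can capture scanning ribosomes before they reach the main coding sequence, which lowers translation of the downstream reporter. Removing the upstream start codon is expected to relieve that effect. The construct therefore serves as the uORF-disrupted version of the leader, presumably compared against a matching wild-type 5′ UTR reporter. Differences in Renilla luciferase output can then be attributed to the uORF. This fits the associated study of how uORFs reduce protein expression. The intended host for the reporter assays is not stated in the record.
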