Addgene plasmid #48161: psicheck-2-Slc25a15 mod
Purpose: contains Renilla Luciferase gene preceded by a mutated (ATG --> TTG) upstream open reading from element
Depositing lab: Vamsi Mootha. Depositing organization: Massachusetts General Hospital. Publication: Upstream open reading frames cause widespread reduction of protein expression and are polymorphic among humans. Calvo SE, Pagliarini DJ, Mootha VK. Proc Natl Acad Sci U S A. 2009 May 5;106(18):7507-12. doi: 10.1073/pnas.0810916106. Epub 2009 Apr 16. PubMed 19372376.
Backbone
  Vector backbone: psicheck2
  Backbone manufacturer: Promega
  Backbone size w/o insert (bp): 3500
  Total vector size (bp): 3561
  Vector type: Luciferase
Growth in bacteria
  Bacterial resistance: Ampicillin, 100 μg/mL
  Growth temperature: 37°C
  Growth strain: Top10
  Copy number: High Copy
Gene/Insert
  Gene/Insert name: 5" UTR of Slc25a15
  Species: M. musculus (mouse)
  Insert size (bp): 61
  GenBank ID: NM_011017 NM_011017
  Cloning method: Restriction Enzyme; 5′ cloning site Nhe1 (not destroyed); 3′ cloning site Nhe1 (not destroyed)
  Sequencing primers: 5′ T7
Terms and licenses: Academic/Nonprofit Terms; Industry Terms: Not Available to Industry
How to cite: psicheck-2-Slc25a15 mod was a gift from Vamsi Mootha (Addgene plasmid # 48161 ; http://n2t.net/addgene:48161 ; RRID:Addgene_48161)
